>Addgene plasmid #79489 | pENTR221-PGK.Pro | addgene full sequence | sequence record 178166 | Addgene NGS Result
CTTTCCTGCGTTATCCCCTGATTCTGTGGATAACCGTATTACCGCCTTTGAGTGAGCTGATACCGCTCGC
CGCAGCCGAACGACCGAGCGCAGCGAGTCAGTGAGCGAGGAAGCGGAAGAGCGCCCAATACGCAAACCGC
CTCTCCCCGCGCGTTGGCCGATTCATTAATGCAGCTGGCACGACAGGTTTCCCGACTGGAAAGCGGGCAG
TGAGCGCAACGCAATTAATACGCGTACCGCTAGCCAGGAAGAGTTTGTAGAAACGCAAAAAGGCCATCCG
TCAGGATGGCCTTCTGCTTAGTTTGATGCCTGGCAGTTTATGGCGGGCGTCCTGCCCGCCACCCTCCGGG
CCGTTGCTTCACAACGTTCAAATCCGCTCCCGGCGGATTTGTCCTACTCAGGAGAGCGTTCACCGACAAA
CAACAGATAAAACGAAAGGCCCAGTCTTCCGACTGAGCCTTTCGTTTTATTTGATGCCTGGCAGTTCCCT
ACTCTCGCGTTAACGCTAGCATGGATGTTTTCCCAGTCACGACGTTGTAAAACGACGGCCAGTCTTAAGC
TCGGGCCCCAAATAATGATTTTATTTTGACTGATAGTGACCTGTTCGTTGCAACAAATTGATGAGCAATG
CTTTTTTATAATGCCAACTTTGTACAAAAAAGCAGGCTTATTACGTAATTCCCACGGGGTTGGGGTTGCG
CCTTTTCCAAGGCAGCCCTGGGTTTGCGCAGGGACGCGGCTGCTCTGGGCGTGGTTCCGGGAAACGCAGC
GGCGCCGACCCTGGGTCTCGCACATTCTTCACGTCCGTTCGCAGCGTCACCCGGATCTTCGCCGCTACCC
TTGTGGGCCCCCCGGCGACGCTTCCTGCTCCGCCCCTAAGTCGGGAAGGTTCCTTGCGGTTCGCGGCGTG
CCGGACGTGACAAACGGAAGCCGCACGTCTCACTAGTACCCTCGCAGACGGACAGCGCCAGGGAGCAATG
GCAGCGCGCCGACCGCGATGGGCTGTGGCCAATAGCGGCTGCTCAGCGGGGCGCGCCGAGAGCAGCGGCC
GGGAAGGGGCGGTGCGGGAGGCGGGGTGTGGGGCGGTAGTGTGGGCCCTGTTCCTGCCCGCGCGGTGTTC
CGCATTCTGCAAGCCTCCGGAGCGCACGTCGGCAGTCGGCTCCCTCGTTGACCGAATCACCGACCTCTCT
CCCCAGTACGTAGACAACTTTGTATACAAAAGTTGAACGAGAAACGTAAAATGATATAAATATCAATATA
TTAAATTAGATTTTGCATAAAAAACAGACTACATAATACTGTAAAACACAACATATCCAGTCACTATGAA
TCAACTACTTAGATGGTATTAGTGACCTGTACTGCAGGGCGGCCGCGATATCCCCTATAGTGAGTCGTAT
TACATGGTCATAGCTGTTTCCTGGCAGCTCTGGCCCGTGTCTCAAAATCTCTGATGTTACATTGCACAAG
ATAAAAATATATCATCATGAACAATAAAACTGTCTGCTTACATAAACAGTAATACAAGGGGTGTTATGAG
CCATATTCAACGGGAAACGTCGAGGCCGCGATTAAATTCCAACATGGATGCTGATTTATATGGGTATAAA
TGGGCTCGCGATAATGTCGGGCAATCAGGTGCGACAATCTATCGCTTGTATGGGAAGCCCGATGCGCCAG
AGTTGTTTCTGAAACATGGCAAAGGTAGCGTTGCCAATGATGTTACAGATGAGATGGTCAGACTAAACTG
GCTGACGGAATTTATGCCTCTTCCGACCATCAAGCATTTTATCCGTACTCCTGATGATGCATGGTTACTC
ACCACTGCGATCCCCGGAAAAACAGCATTCCAGGTATTAGAAGAATATCCTGATTCAGGTGAAAATATTG
TTGATGCGCTGGCAGTGTTCCTGCGCCGGTTGCATTCGATTCCTGTTTGTAATTGTCCTTTTAACAGCGA
TCGCGTATTTCGTCTCGCTCAGGCGCAATCACGAATGAATAACGGTTTGGTTGATGCGAGTGATTTTGAT
GACGAGCGTAATGGCTGGCCTGTTGAACAAGTCTGGAAAGAAATGCATAAACTTTTGCCATTCTCACCGG
ATTCAGTCGTCACTCATGGTGATTTCTCACTTGATAACCTTATTTTTGACGAGGGGAAATTAATAGGTTG
TATTGATGTTGGACGAGTCGGAATCGCAGACCGATACCAGGATCTTGCCATCCTATGGAACTGCCTCGGT
GAGTTTTCTCCTTCATTACAGAAACGGCTTTTTCAAAAATATGGTATTGATAATCCTGATATGAATAAAT
TGCAGTTTCATTTGATGCTCGATGAGTTTTTCTAATCAGAATTGGTTAATTGGTTGTAACACTGGCAGAG
CATTACGCTGACTTGACGGGACGGCGCAAGCTCATGACCAAAATCCCTTAACGTGAGTTACGCGTCGTTC
CACTGAGCGTCAGACCCCGTAGAAAAGATCAAAGGATCTTCTTGAGATCCTTTTTTTCTGCGCGTAATCT
GCTGCTTGCAAACAAAAAAACCACCGCTACCAGCGGTGGTTTGTTTGCCGGATCAAGAGCTACCAACTCT
TTTTCCGAAGGTAACTGGCTTCAGCAGAGCGCAGATACCAAATACTGTTCTTCTAGTGTAGCCGTAGTTA
GGCCACCACTTCAAGAACTCTGTAGCACCGCCTACATACCTCGCTCTGCTAATCCTGTTACCAGTGGCTG
CTGCCAGTGGCGATAAGTCGTGTCTTACCGGGTTGGACTCAAGACGATAGTTACCGGATAAGGCGCAGCG
GTCGGGCTGAACGGGGGGTTCGTGCACACAGCCCAGCTTGGAGCGAACGACCTACACCGAACTGAGATAC
CTACAGCGTGAGCTATGAGAAAGCGCCACGCTTCCCGAAGGGAGAAAGGCGGACAGGTATCCGGTAAGCG
GCAGGGTCGGAACAGGAGAGCGCACGAGGGAGCTTCCAGGGGGAAACGCCTGGTATCTTTATAGTCCTGT
CGGGTTTCGCCACCTCTGACTTGAGCGTCGATTTTTGTGATGCTCGTCAGGGGGGCGGAGCCTATGGAAA
AACGCCAGCAACGCGGCCTTTTTACGGTTCCTGGCCTTTTGCTGGCCTTTTGCTCACATGTT
Features (pLannotate 1.2.2; 10 found; start..end, strand, type, name):
    121..213     +  CDS            lacI (fragment): lac repressor; lacI; The lac repressor binds to the lac operator to inhibit transcription in E. coli. This inhibition can be relieved by adding lactose or isopropyl-β-D-thiogalactopyranoside (IPTG).
    268..295     -  terminator     rrnB T2 terminator: transcription terminator T2 from the E. coli rrnB gene
    427..470     +  terminator     rrnB T1 terminator: Escherichia coli rrnB; transcription terminator T1 from the E. coli rrnB gene
    517..553     -  CDS            lacZα (fragment): LacZα fragment of β-galactosidase; lacZ fragment
    569..668     +  protein_bind   attL1: mutant version of attL; recombination site for the Gateway® LR reaction LR Clonase™
    686..1196    +  promoter       hPGK promoter: human phosphoglycerate kinase 1 promoter
   1205..1328    +  protein_bind   attR5: mutant version of attR; recombination site for the Gateway® LR reaction LR Clonase™
   1384..1402    -  promoter       T7 promoter: promoter for bacteriophage T7 RNA polymerase
   1536..2345    +  CDS            KanR: aminoglycoside phosphotransferase; aph(3')-Ia; confers resistance to kanamycin in bacteria or G418 (Geneticin®) in eukaryotes
   2492..3080    +  rep_origin     ori: high-copy-number ColE1/pMB1/pBR322/pUC origin of replication
