[The description below was written by a language model from this plasmid's Addgene catalogue record and pLannotate feature annotations shown in this document.]
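Description:
pENTR221-PGK.Pro is a MultiSite Gateway entry clone made by recombining the human phosphoglycerate kinase 1 (PGK1) promoter into the donor vector pDONR221-P1P5r. It is a bacterial cloning plasmid rather than an expression vector in its own right. It replicates in E. coli from a high-copy ColE1/pUC-type origin and is selected with kanamycin through an aminoglycoside phosphotransferase (KanR) gene. The annotated backbone also carries rrnB T1 and T2 transcription terminators upstream of the cloning region, which insulate the insert from read-through transcription. A T7 promoter lies downstream of the insert, and there are short lacI and lacZα remnants that have no evident function here.

The payload is the hPGK promoter, annotated as a roughly 0.5 kb element flanked by attL1 on the 5′ side and attR5 on the 3′ side. This site combination defines it as the first fragment in a two-fragment MultiSite Gateway LR reaction. When it is combined with a second entry clone bearing compatible sites (typically attL5–attL2, holding a coding sequence or other cargo) and a destination vector, LR Clonase joins the pieces in a fixed order and orientation. The constitutive, broadly active mammalian PGK promoter then sits directly upstream of the second module. The clone therefore serves as a reusable promoter module for assembling transgene expression cassettes, consistent with the depositor's modular platform for building complex stable transgenes.

The catalogue size fields are inconsistent. The listed insert size of 5,333 bp exceeds the stated total vector size of 3,242 bp, and the sequenced record is 3,142 nt. The feature table is probably the more reliable guide to the actual insert length.
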