Addgene plasmid #79489: pENTR221-PGK.Pro
Purpose: MultiSite Gateway entry clones, first fragment, (attL1, attR5) Human PGK promoter
Depositing lab: Peter Jon Nelson. Depositing organization: Klinikum der Ludwig Maximilians-Universitaet Muenchen. Publication: A vector platform for the rapid and efficient engineering of stable complex transgenes. Jackel C, Nogueira MS, Ehni N, Kraus C, Ranke J, Dohmann M, Noessner E, Nelson PJ. Sci Rep. 2016 Oct 3;6:34365. doi: 10.1038/srep34365. PubMed 27694838.
Backbone
  Vector backbone: pDONR221-P1P5r
  Backbone manufacturer: Thermo Scientific
  Backbone size w/o insert (bp): 4765
  Total vector size (bp): 3242
  Modifications to backbone: Gateway cloned PGK Promoter Insert
  Vector type: Multisite Gateway Entry Clone
Growth in bacteria
  Bacterial resistance: Kanamycin, 50 μg/mL
  Growth temperature: 37°C
  Growth strain: DH5alpha
  Copy number: High Copy
Gene/Insert
  Gene/Insert name: PGK Promoter
  Species: H. sapiens (human), Synthetic
  Insert size (bp): 5333
  Entrez Gene: PGK1 (a.k.a. HEL-S-68p, MIG10, PGKA)
  Promoter: PGK
  Cloning method: Gateway Cloning
  Sequencing primers: 5′ M13-FW; 3′ M13-RV
Terms and licenses: Academic/Nonprofit Terms; Industry Terms: Not Available to Industry
Depositor comments: Multisite Gateway Entry Clone for human PGK Promoter. First Fragment for 2 Fragment MultiSite Gateway LR reaction.
How to cite: pENTR221-PGK.Pro was a gift from Peter Jon Nelson (Addgene plasmid # 79489 ; http://n2t.net/addgene:79489 ; RRID:Addgene_79489)
